>Addgene plasmid #34173 | KHBD00010 | depositor partial sequence | sequence record 40740 | KHBD00010 sequence 480 bps
ATGGAAACGGCGTTGGCTGAAGTGCAACTTTCCTGTCTGCTGTGCGAGCAGACTTTTGATGCCACTGAGA
AGCTGGACGAACACCTCCCCACCCACTTTCCGCAGCCTGTGAGCACTGGTCAAACATGCGATATATGCGG
GCGCACGATGCGATCCTCGCTGGAACTGCACCAGCACTATAAAAGATACCATGAAGCCCATGTGCCCAAC
ACAGAGGGACACTTTCAATGCCAGCTCTGCGACAAGGTATTCCTCCTCCAGGATCATCTCAAGGTACACG
TGAAGATTGAGCACGCGACCGATGGCTACCAACCAGATGAGAAGTCCTTAGATTGGCAGCACTACTCTCC
CAGAAGTCTAGACACAACAAACGATTATAAGCTGGATCCCATCTTGTGTCCTCCACCAAAGAGGAAGTAT
CCGCCGCGCTCCCCCTTCTTCAATCCGAATCTCTGGCTAGGCGCTGACAACTGTTTTATG
