>Addgene plasmid #34173 | KHBD00010 | addgene partial sequence | sequence record 41637 | M13-Rev 5'-CAGGAAACAGCTATGACC-3'
CAGCTGGATGGCAAATAATGATTTTATTTTGACTGATAGTGACCTGTTCGTTGCAACAAATTGATAAGCA
ATGCTTTCTTATAATGCCAACTTTGTACAAGAAAGTTGGCAACATAAAACAGTTGTCAGCGCCTAGCCAG
AGATTCGGATTGAAGAAGGGGGAGCGCGGCGGATACTTCCTCTTTGGTGGAGGACACAAGATGGGATCCA
GCTTATAATCGTTTGTTGTGTCTAGACTTCTGGGAGAGTAGTGCTGCCAATCTAAGGACTTCTCATCTGG
TTGGTAGCCATCGGTCGCGTGCTCAATCTTCACGTGTACCTTGAGATGATCCTGGAGGAGGAATACCTTG
TCGCAGAGCTGGCATTGAAAGTGTCCCTCTGTGTTGGGCACATGGGCTTCATGGTATCTTTTATAGTGCT
GGTGCAGTTCCAGCGAGGATCGCATCGTGCGCCCGCATATATCGCATGTTTGACCAGTGCTCACAGGCTG
CGGAAAGTGGGTGGGGAGGTGTTCGTCCAGCTTCTCAGTGGCATCAAAAGTCTGCTCGCACAGCAGACAG
GAAAGTTGCACTTCAGCCAACGCCGTTTCCATGGTGCCAACTTTTTTGTACAAAGTTGGCATTATAAAAA
AGCATTGCTCATCAATTTGTTGCGACGAACANGTCACTATCAGTCANAATAAAATCATTATTTGGGGCCC
GAGCTTAAG
