[The description below was written by a language model from this plasmid's Addgene catalogue record.]
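Description:
KHBD00010 is a Gateway clone built on the pDONR221 backbone, carrying the open reading frame of the Drosophila melanogaster gene CG12744 (FBgn0033459) as an insert of about 480 bp in a backbone of roughly 2.5 kb. The catalogue lists the vector type as a Gateway donor vector, but because the ORF was introduced by Gateway cloning, the plasmid functions in practice as an entry clone. The insert would be expected to sit between recombination sites that allow transfer into compatible destination vectors, although no feature table is provided to confirm the exact sites. The plasmid is maintained at high copy number in standard E. coli cloning strains such as DH5alpha and is selected with kanamycin. M13 forward and reverse primer sites flank the insert for sequence verification.

The plasmid is a shuttle for the coding sequence rather than an expression construct. The record lists no promoter, tag or reporter, and pDONR221-type backbones are not designed to drive expression of the insert themselves. The depositor notes that ORFs in this collection were cloned open-ended, without a stop codon. This allows the CG12744 coding sequence to be fused in frame to C-terminal tags or domains supplied by a destination vector after recombination. The clone belongs to a collection associated with a study on automated protein-DNA interaction screening of Drosophila regulatory elements, so its likely use is transfer of the ORF into destination vectors for such assays. The record does not describe the function of the CG12744 protein itself.
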