Addgene plasmid #34173: KHBD00010
Depositing lab: Bart Deplancke. Depositing organization: Swiss Federal Institute of Technology (EPFL). Publication: Automated protein-DNA interaction screening of Drosophila regulatory elements. Korneel Hens, Jean-Daniel Feuz, Alina Isakova, Antonina Lagovitina, Andreas Massouras, Julien Bryois, Patrick Callaerts, Susan E. Celniker, Bart Deplancke. Nat Methods. 2011 Oct 30;8(12):1065-70. 10.1038/nmeth.1763 PubMed 22037703.
Backbone
  Vector backbone: pDONR221
  Backbone manufacturer: Invitrogen
  Backbone size w/o insert (bp): 2536
  Vector type: Gateway Donor Vector
Growth in bacteria
  Bacterial resistance: Kanamycin, 50 μg/mL
  Growth temperature: 37°C
  Growth strain: DH5alpha
  Copy number: High Copy
Gene/Insert
  Gene/Insert name: CG12744 (alt names: FBgn0033459; CG12744)
  Species: D. melanogaster (fly)
  Insert size (bp): 480
  Entrez Gene: CG12744 (a.k.a. Dmel_CG12744, Dmel\CG12744)
  Cloning method: Gateway Cloning
  Sequencing primers: 5′ M13F; 3′ M13R
Terms and licenses: Academic/Nonprofit Terms; Industry Terms: Not Available to Industry
Depositor comments: Please note that the ORFs in this collection were cloned open-ended (without a stop codon).
How to cite: KHBD00010 was a gift from Bart Deplancke (Addgene plasmid # 34173 ; http://n2t.net/addgene:34173 ; RRID:Addgene_34173)
